Addgene plasmid #186475: pQCXIP EGFP-ER [TM(SAC1)]
Purpose: Expression of the Endoplasmic Reticulum marker GFP-ER [TM(SAC1)] in mammalian cells
Depositing lab: Catherine Tomasetto. Depositing organization: Institut de Genetique et de Biologie Moleculaire et Cellulaire (IGBMC). Publication: STARD3 or STARD3NL and VAP form a novel molecular tether between late endosomes and the ER. Alpy F, Rousseau A, Schwab Y, Legueux F, Stoll I, Wendling C, Spiegelhalter C, Kessler P, Mathelin C, Rio MC, Levine TP, Tomasetto C. J Cell Sci. 2013 Dec 1;126(Pt 23):5500-12. doi: 10.1242/jcs.139295. Epub 2013 Oct 8. PubMed 24105263.
Backbone
  Vector backbone: pQCXIP
  Backbone manufacturer: Clontech
  Backbone size w/o insert (bp): 6991
  Total vector size (bp): 7957
  Modifications to backbone: Replacement of the puromycin resistance gene by a blasticidine resistance gene
  Vector type: Mammalian Expression, Retroviral
  Selectable markers: Blasticidin
Growth in bacteria
  Bacterial resistance: Ampicillin, 100 μg/mL
  Growth temperature: 37°C
  Growth strain: NEB Stable
  Copy number: High Copy
Gene/Insert
  Gene/Insert name: SAC1
  Species: H. sapiens (human)
  Insert size (bp): 204
  Mutation: C-terminal transmembrane region of the protein: 521-587
  GenBank ID: XM_011533500.3
  Entrez Gene: SACM1L (a.k.a. SAC1)
  Tag / fusion protein: EGFP (N terminal on insert)
Resource information
  A portion of this plasmid was derived from a plasmid made by: Dr. Tamas Balla
Terms and licenses: Academic/Nonprofit Terms; Industry Terms: Not Available to Industry
Depositor comments: Visualization and manipulation of plasma membrane-endoplasmic reticulum contact sites indicates the presence of additional molecular components within the STIM1-Orai1 Complex. Péter Várnai, Balázs Tóth, Dániel J Tóth, László Hunyady, Tamas Balla J Biol Chem. 2007 Oct 5;282(40):29678-90. PMID: 17684017 DOI: 10.1074/jbc.M704339200
How to cite: pQCXIP EGFP-ER [TM(SAC1)] was a gift from Catherine Tomasetto (Addgene plasmid # 186475 ; http://n2t.net/addgene:186475 ; RRID:Addgene_186475)
