[The description below was written by a language model from this plasmid's Addgene catalogue record and pLannotate feature annotations shown in this document.]
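Description:
pQCXIP EGFP-ER [TM(SAC1)] is a self-inactivating gammaretroviral expression vector built on the Clontech pQCXIP backbone, in which the depositor replaced the original puromycin resistance gene with a blasticidin resistance gene. It is propagated in bacteria as a high-copy plasmid through a ColE1/pUC-type origin with ampicillin selection. The viral portion consists of a hybrid 5' end in which a CMV enhancer/promoter drives a truncated murine sarcoma virus LTR, followed by a packaging signal and a truncated, start-codon-less MMLV gag segment that supports encapsidation. It ends in a U3-deleted 3' LTR. Because the deletion is copied to both LTRs during reverse transcription, the integrated provirus lacks LTR promoter activity and expression depends on the internal promoter.

The payload is a bicistronic cassette driven by an internal CMV immediate-early enhancer/promoter. The first cistron encodes EGFP fused at its C-terminus, through a short polylinker remnant, to residues 521-587 of human SAC1 (SACM1L). This is the C-terminal transmembrane region, which anchors the fluorescent protein in the endoplasmic reticulum membrane. The automated annotation matched this fragment to the bovine orthologue, but the catalogue entry gives the species as human. An EMCV IRES downstream allows translation of blasticidin S deaminase from the same transcript, so that blasticidin-resistant cells also express the marker. Several small annotated fragments (chicken β-actin promoter, dmpM, Mos, env, rop, bom) appear to be backbone remnants or chance matches rather than functional parts. The construct is used to express a green ER marker in mammalian cells, by transfection or by retroviral transduction to generate stable lines, for example in imaging studies of ER contacts with other organelles.
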