Features (pLannotate 1.2.2; 25 found; start..end, strand, type, name):
    156..572     +  CDS            gag (truncated): truncated Moloney murine leukemia virus (MMLV) gag gene lacking the start codon
    609..912     +  enhancer       CMV enhancer: human cytomegalovirus immediate early enhancer
    913..1116    +  promoter       CMV promoter: human cytomegalovirus (CMV) immediate early promoter
   1268..1984    +  CDS            EGFP: EGFP is a basic (constitutively fluorescent) green fluorescent protein published in 1996, derived from Aequorea victoria. It is reported to be a rapidly-maturing weak dimer with moderate acid sensitivity.
   1985..2019    +  misc_feature   MCS (fragment): multiple cloning site
   2027..2227    +  CDS            SACM1L (fragment): SAC1_BOVIN - Also known as SAC1 From Bos taurus (Bovine).
   2231..2251    +  misc_feature   MCS (fragment): multiple cloning site
   2259..2279    -  promoter       chicken β-actin promoter (fragment): contains a 21-bp deletion relative to the standard chicken β-actin promoter
   2387..2849    +  misc_feature   IRES: internal ribosome entry site (IRES) of the encephalomyocarditis virus (EMCV)
   2894..3292    +  CDS            BSD: blasticidin S deaminase; Aspergillus terreus BSD; confers resistance to blasticidin
   3346..3411    +  CDS            dmpM (fragment): DMPM_STRAD - Protein inferred from homology: Swiss-Prot protein existence level 3. From Streptomyces alboniger.
   3424..3495    +  CDS            Mos (fragment): MOS_MOUSE - Experimental evidence at transcript level: Swiss-Prot protein existence level 2. From Mus musculus (Mouse).
   3528..3628    +  CDS            env (fragment): murine leukemia virus gPr80 envelope polyprotein precursor; env; proteolytically cleaved into gp70SU and p15TM subunits
   3670..4095    +  LTR            3' LTR (ΔU3): self-inactivating 3' long terminal repeat (LTR) from Moloney murine leukemia virus
   4164..4204    +  CDS            rop (fragment): Rop protein, which maintains plasmids at low copy number; rop
   4306..4344    +  misc_feature   bom (fragment): basis of mobility region from pBR322
   4361..4690    +  promoter       SV40 promoter: SV40 enhancer and early promoter
   4696..4797    +  misc_feature   bom (fragment): basis of mobility region from pBR322
   4983..5571    -  rep_origin     ori: high-copy-number ColE1/pMB1/pBR322/pUC origin of replication
   5742..6602    -  CDS            AmpR: β-lactamase; bla; confers resistance to ampicillin, carbenicillin, and related antibiotics
   6603..6707    -  promoter       AmpR promoter: bla
   6893..7272    +  enhancer       CMV enhancer: human cytomegalovirus immediate early enhancer
   7273..7476    +  promoter       CMV promoter: human cytomegalovirus (CMV) immediate early promoter
   7477..7652    +  LTR            5' LTR (truncated): truncated long terminal repeat from Moloney murine sarcoma virus
   7774..89      +  misc_feature   MESV Ψ (fragment) (across the origin): packaging signal of murine embryonic stem cell virus
>Addgene plasmid #186475 | pQCXIP EGFP-ER [TM(SAC1)] | addgene full sequence | sequence record 366309 | Addgene NGS Result
TGGTAGGAGACGAGAACCTAAAACAGTTCCCGCCTCCGTCTGAATTTTTGCTTTCGGTTTGGAACCGAAG
CCGCGCGTCTTGTCTGCTGCAGCGCTGCAGCATCGTTCTGTGTTGTCTCTGTCTGACTGTGTTTCTGTAT
TTGTCTGAAAATTAGGGCCAGACTGTTACCACTCCCTTAAGTTTGACCTTAGGTCACTGGAAAGATGTCG
AGCGGATCGCTCACAACCAGTCGGTAGATGTCAAGAAGAGACGTTGGGTTACCTTCTGCTCTGCAGAATG
GCCAACCTTTAACGTCGGATGGCCGCGAGACGGCACCTTTAACCGAGACCTCATCACCCAGGTTAAGATC
AAGGTCTTTTCACCTGGCCCGCATGGACACCCAGACCAGGTCCCCTACATCGTGACCTGGGAAGCCTTGG
CTTTTGACCCCCCTCCCTGGGTCAAGCCCTTTGTACACCCTAAGCCTCCGCCTCCTCTTCCTCCATCCGC
CCCGTCTCTCCCCCTTGAACCTCCTCGTTCGACCCCGCCTCGATCCTCCCTTTATCCAGCCCTCACTCCT
TCTCTAGGCGCCGGAATTGAAGATCTGGGGGATCGATCCTCTAGAGTCCGTTACATAACTTACGGTAAAT
GGCCCGCCTGGCTGACCGCCCAACGACCCCCGCCCATTGACGTCAATAATGACGTATGTTCCCATAGTAA
CGCCAATAGGGACTTTCCATTGACGTCAATGGGTGGAGTATTTACGGTAAACTGCCCACTTGGCAGTACA
TCAAGTGTATCATATGCCAAGTACGCCCCCTATTGACGTCAATGACGGTAAATGGCCCGCCTGGCATTAT
GCCCAGTACATGACCTTATGGGACTTTCCTACTTGGCAGTACATCTACGTATTAGTCATCGCTATTACCA
TGGTGATGCGGTTTTGGCAGTACATCAATGGGCGTGGATAGCGGTTTGACTCACGGGGATTTCCAAGTCT
CCACCCCATTGACGTCAATGGGAGTTTGTTTTGGCACCAAAATCAACGGGACTTTCCAAAATGTCGTAAC
AACTCCGCCCCATTGACGCAAATGGGCGGTAGGCGTGTACGGTGGGAGGTCTATATAAGCAGAGCTCGTT
TAGTGAACCGTCAGATCGCCTGGAGACGCCATCCACGCTGTTTTGACCTCCATAGAAGACACCGGGACCG
ATCCAGCCTCCGCGGCCGGGAACGGTGCATTGGAACGGACCTGCAGGAATTGATCCGCGGCCGCACCGGT
CGCCACCATGGTGAGCAAGGGCGAGGAGCTGTTCACCGGGGTGGTGCCCATCCTGGTCGAGCTGGACGGC
GACGTAAACGGCCACAAGTTCAGCGTGTCCGGCGAGGGCGAGGGCGATGCCACCTACGGCAAGCTGACCC
TGAAGTTCATCTGCACCACCGGCAAGCTGCCCGTGCCCTGGCCCACCCTCGTGACCACCCTGACCTACGG
CGTGCAGTGCTTCAGCCGCTACCCCGACCACATGAAGCAGCACGACTTCTTCAAGTCCGCCATGCCCGAA
GGCTACGTCCAGGAGCGCACCATCTTCTTCAAGGACGACGGCAACTACAAGACCCGCGCCGAGGTGAAGT
TCGAGGGCGACACCCTGGTGAACCGCATCGAGCTGAAGGGCATCGACTTCAAGGAGGACGGCAACATCCT
GGGGCACAAGCTGGAGTACAACTACAACAGCCACAACGTCTATATCATGGCCGACAAGCAGAAGAACGGC
ATCAAGGTGAACTTCAAGATCCGCCACAACATCGAGGACGGCAGCGTGCAGCTCGCCGACCACTACCAGC
AGAACACCCCCATCGGCGACGGCCCCGTGCTGCTGCCCGACAACCACTACCTGAGCACCCAGTCCGCCCT
GAGCAAAGACCCCAACGAGAAGCGCGATCACATGGTCCTGCTGGAGTTCGTGACCGCCGCCGGGATCACT
CTCGGCATGGACGAGCTGTACAAGTCCGGACTCAGATCTCGAGCTCAAGCTTCGAATTCCCGGGTCTTCC
TGGCTTTGCCTGTTATCATGGTTGTTGCCTTTTCAATGTGCATTATCTGTTTGCTTATGGCTGGTGACAC
TTGGACAGAAACACTGGCCTATGTGCTCTTCTGGGGAGTTGCAAGCATTGGAACATTTTTTATCATTCTT
TACAATGGCAAAGATTTTGTCGATGCTCCCAGACTGGTCCAGAAAGAAAAGATAGACTGAGGTACCGCGG
GCCCGGGATCCGGAATTCCGCCCCCCCCCCCCCCCCCCCTCTCCCTCCCCCCCCCCTAACGTTACTGGCC
GAAGCCGCTTGGAATAAGGCCGGTGTGCGTTTGTCTATATGTTATTTTCCACCATATTGCCGTCTTTTGG
CAATGTGAGGGCCCGGAAACCTGGCCCTGTCTTCTTGACGAGCATTCCTAGGGGTCTTTCCCCTCTCGCC
AAAGGAATGCAAGGTCTGTTGAATGTCGTGAAGGAAGCAGTTCCTCTGGAAGCTTCTTGAAGACAAACAA
CGTCTGTAGCGACCCTTTGCAGGCAGCGGAACCCCCCACCTGGCGACAGGTGCCTCTGCGGCCAAAAGCC
ACGTGTATAAGATACACCTGCAAAGGCGGCACAACCCCAGTGCCACGTTGTGAGTTGGATAGTTGTGGAA
AGAGTCAAATGGCTCTCCTCAAGCGTATTCAACAAGGGGCTGAAGGATGCCCAGAAGGTACCCCATTGTA
TGGGATCTGATCTGGGGCCTCGGTGCACATGCTTTACATGTGTTTAGTCGAGGTTAAAAAAACGTCTAGG
CCCCCCGAACCACGGGGACGTGGTTTTCCTTTGAAAAACACGATGATAAGCTTGCCACAACCCACAAGGA
GACGACCAATTCGGAACTAAACCATGGCCAAGCCTTTGTCTCAAGAAGAATCCACCCTCATTGAAAGAGC
AACGGCTACAATCAACAGCATCCCCATCTCTGAAGACTACAGCGTCGCCAGCGCAGCTCTCTCTAGCGAC
GGCCGCATCTTCACTGGTGTCAATGTATATCATTTTACTGGGGGACCTTGTGCAGAACTCGTGGTGCTGG
GCACTGCTGCTGCTGCGGCAGCTGGCAACCTGACTTGTATCGTCGCGATCGGAAATGAGAACAGGGGCAT
CTTGAGCCCCTGCGGACGGTGCCGACAGGTGCTTCTCGATCTGCATCCTGGGATCAAAGCCATAGTGAAG
GACAGTGATGGACAGCCGACGGCAGTTGGGATTCGTGAATTGCTGCCCTCTGGTTATGTGTGGGAGGGCT
AAGAATTGCCCGCCCCACGACCCGCAGCGCCCGACCGAAAGGAGCGCACGACCCCATGGCTCCGACCGAA
GCCACCCGGGGCGGCCCCGCCGACCCCGCACCCGCCCCCGAGGCCCACCGACTCTAGTCGAGGGCTGCAG
CGCTGCAGAGGCCGAGTGCAGAACTGCTCCAAAGGGACCTCAAGGCTTTCCGAGGGACACTAGGCTGACT
CCATCGAGCCAGTGTAGAGATAAGCTTATCGATTAGTCCAATTTGTTAAAGACAGGATATCAGTGGTCCA
GGCTCTAGTTTTGACTCAACAATATCACCAGCTGAAGCCTATAGAGTACGAGCCATAGATAAAATAAAAG
ATTTTATTTAGTCTCCAGAAAAAGGGGGGAATGAAAGACCCCACCTGTAGGTTTGGCAAGCTAGCTTAAG
TAACGCCATTTTGCAAGGCATGGAAAAATACATAACTGAGAATAGAGAAGTTCAGATCAAGGTCAGGAAC
AGATGGAACAGGGTCGACCCTAGAGAACCATCAGATGTTTCCAGGGTGCCCCAAGGACCTGAAATGACCC
TGTGCCTTATTTGAACTAACCAATCAGTTCGCTTCTCGCTTCTGTTCGCGCGCTTCTGCTCCCCGAGCTC
AATAAAAGAGCCCACAACCCCTCACTCGGGGCGCCAGTCCTCCGATTGACTGAGTCGCCCGGGTACCCGT
GTATCCAATAAACCCTCTTGCAGTTGCATCCGACTTGTGGTCTCGCTGTTCCTTGGGAGGGTCTCCTCTG
AGTGATTGACTACCCGTCAGCGGGGGTCTTTCATTTGGGGGCTCGTCCGGGATCGGGAGACCCCTGCCCA
GGGACCACCGACCCACCACCGGGAGGTAAGCTGGCTGCCTCGCGCGTTTCGGTGATGACGGTGAAAACCT
CTGACACATGCAGCTCCCGGAGACGGTCACAGCTTGTCTGTAAGCGGATGCCGGGAGCAGACAAGCCCGT
CAGGGCGCGTCAGCGGGTGTTGGCGGGTGTCGGGGCGCAGCCATGACCCAGTCACGTAGCGATAGCGGAG
TGTAGATCCGGCTGTGGAATGTGTGTCAGTTAGGGTGTGGAAAGTCCCCAGGCTCCCCAGCAGGCAGAAG
TATGCAAAGCATGCATCTCAATTAGTCAGCAACCAGGTGTGGAAAGTCCCCAGGCTCCCCAGCAGGCAGA
AGTATGCAAAGCATGCATCTCAATTAGTCAGCAACCATAGTCCCGCCCCTAACTCCGCCCATCCCGCCCC
TAACTCCGCCCAGTTCCGCCCATTCTCCGCCCCATGGCTGACTAATTTTTTTTATTTATGCAGAGGCCGA
GGCCGCCTCGGCCTCTGAGCTATTCCAGAAGTAGTGAGGAGGCTTTTTTGGAGGCCTAGGCTTTTGCAAA
AAGCTTACTGGCTTAACTATGCGGCATCAGAGCAGATTGTACTGAGAGTGCACCATATGCGGTGTGAAAT
ACCGCACAGATGCGTAAGGAGAAAATACCGCATCAGGCGCTCTTCCGCTTCCTCGCTCACTGACTCGCTG
CGCTCGGTCGTTCGGCTGCGGCGAGCGGTATCAGCTCACTCAAAGGCGGTAATACGGTTATCCACAGAAT
CAGGGGATAACGCAGGAAAGAACATGTGAGCAAAAGGCCAGCAAAAGGCCAGGAACCGTAAAAAGGCCGC
GTTGCTGGCGTTTTTCCATAGGCTCCGCCCCCCTGACGAGCATCACAAAAATCGACGCTCAAGTCAGAGG
TGGCGAAACCCGACAGGACTATAAAGATACCAGGCGTTTCCCCCTGGAAGCTCCCTCGTGCGCTCTCCTG
TTCCGACCCTGCCGCTTACCGGATACCTGTCCGCCTTTCTCCCTTCGGGAAGCGTGGCGCTTTCTCATAG
CTCACGCTGTAGGTATCTCAGTTCGGTGTAGGTCGTTCGCTCCAAGCTGGGCTGTGTGCACGAACCCCCC
GTTCAGCCCGACCGCTGCGCCTTATCCGGTAACTATCGTCTTGAGTCCAACCCGGTAAGACACGACTTAT
CGCCACTGGCAGCAGCCACTGGTAACAGGATTAGCAGAGCGAGGTATGTAGGCGGTGCTACAGAGTTCTT
GAAGTGGTGGCCTAACTACGGCTACACTAGAAGGACAGTATTTGGTATCTGCGCTCTGCTGAAGCCAGTT
ACCTTCGGAAAAAGAGTTGGTAGCTCTTGATCCGGCAAACAAACCACCGCTGGTAGCGGTGGTTTTTTTG
TTTGCAAGCAGCAGATTACGCGCAGAAAAAAAGGATCTCAAGAAGATCCTTTGATCTTTTCTACGGGGTC
TGACGCTCAGTGGAACGAAAACTCACGTTAAGGGATTTTGGTCATGAGATTATCAAAAAGGATCTTCACC
TAGATCCTTTTAAATTAAAAATGAAGTTTTAAATCAATCTAAAGTATATATGAGTAAACTTGGTCTGACA
GTTACCAATGCTTAATCAGTGAGGCACCTATCTCAGCGATCTGTCTATTTCGTTCATCCATAGTTGCCTG
ACTCCCCGTCGTGTAGATAACTACGATACGGGAGGGCTTACCATCTGGCCCCAGTGCTGCAATGATACCG
CGAGACCCACGCTCACCGGCTCCAGATTTATCAGCAATAAACCAGCCAGCCGGAAGGGCCGAGCGCAGAA
GTGGTCCTGCAACTTTATCCGCCTCCATCCAGTCTATTAATTGTTGCCGGGAAGCTAGAGTAAGTAGTTC
GCCAGTTAATAGTTTGCGCAACGTTGTTGCCATTGCTGCAGGCATCGTGGTGTCACGCTCGTCGTTTGGT
ATGGCTTCATTCAGCTCCGGTTCCCAACGATCAAGGCGAGTTACATGATCCCCCATGTTGTGCAAAAAAG
CGGTTAGCTCCTTCGGTCCTCCGATCGTTGTCAGAAGTAAGTTGGCCGCAGTGTTATCACTCATGGTTAT
GGCAGCACTGCATAATTCTCTTACTGTCATGCCATCCGTAAGATGCTTTTCTGTGACTGGTGAGTACTCA
ACCAAGTCATTCTGAGAATAGTGTATGCGGCGACCGAGTTGCTCTTGCCCGGCGTCAACACGGGATAATA
CCGCGCCACATAGCAGAACTTTAAAAGTGCTCATCATTGGAAAACGTTCTTCGGGGCGAAAACTCTCAAG
GATCTTACCGCTGTTGAGATCCAGTTCGATGTAACCCACTCGTGCACCCAACTGATCTTCAGCATCTTTT
ACTTTCACCAGCGTTTCTGGGTGAGCAAAAACAGGAAGGCAAAATGCCGCAAAAAAGGGAATAAGGGCGA
CACGGAAATGTTGAATACTCATACTCTTCCTTTTTCAATATTATTGAAGCATTTATCAGGGTTATTGTCT
CATGAGCGGATACATATTTGAATGTATTTAGAAAAATAAACAAATAGGGGTTCCGCGCACATTTCCCCGA
AAAGTGCCACCTGACGTCTAAGAAACCATTATTATCATGACATTAACCTATAAAAATAGGCGTATCACGA
GGCCCTTTCGTCTTCAAGAATTAGCTTGGCCATTGCATACGTTGTATCCATATCATAATATGTACATTTA
TATTGGCTCATGTCCAACATTACCGCCATGTTGACATTGATTATTGACTAGTTATTAATAGTAATCAATT
ACGGGGTCATTAGTTCATAGCCCATATATGGAGTTCCGCGTTACATAACTTACGGTAAATGGCCCGCCTG
GCTGACCGCCCAACGACCCCCGCCCATTGACGTCAATAATGACGTATGTTCCCATAGTAACGCCAATAGG
GACTTTCCATTGACGTCAATGGGTGGAGTATTTACGGTAAACTGCCCACTTGGCAGTACATCAAGTGTAT
CATATGCCAAGTACGCCCCCTATTGACGTCAATGACGGTAAATGGCCCGCCTGGCATTATGCCCAGTACA
TGACCTTATGGGACTTTCCTACTTGGCAGTACATCTACGTATTAGTCATCGCTATTACCATGGTGATGCG
GTTTTGGCAGTACATCAATGGGCGTGGATAGCGGTTTGACTCACGGGGATTTCCAAGTCTCCACCCCATT
GACGTCAATGGGAGTTTGTTTTGGCACCAAAATCAACGGGACTTTCCAAAATGTCGTAACAACTCCGCCC
CATTGACGCAAATGGGCGGTAGGCGTGTACGGTGGGAGGTCTATATAAGCAGAGCTCAATAAAAGAGCCC
ACAACCCCTCACTCGGCGCGCCAGTCTTCCGATAGACTGCGTCGCCCGGGTACCCGTATTCCCAATAAAG
CCTCTTGCTGTTTGCATCCGAATCGTGGTCTCGCTGTTCCTTGGGAGGGTCTCCTCTGAGTGATTGACTA
CCCACGACGGGGGTCTTTCATTTGGGGGCTCGTCCGGGATTTGGAGACCCCTGCCCAGGGACCACCGACC
CACCACCGGGAGGTAAGCTGGCCAGCAACTTATCTGTGTCTGTCCGATTGTCTAGTGTCTATGTTTGATG
TTATGCGCCTGCGTCTGTACTAGTTAGCTAACTAGCTCTGTATCTGGCGGACCCGTGGTGGAACTGACGA
GTTCTGAACACCCGGCCGCAACCCTGGGAGACGTCCCAGGGACTTTGGGGGCCGTTTTTGTGGCCCGACC
TGAGGAAGGGAGTCGATGTGGAATCCGACCCCGTCAGGATATGTGGTTC
